Addgene plasmid #50589: pHSN501
Purpose: CRISPR/Cas based plant genome editing and gene regulation; expresses zCas9D10A, gRNA scaffold for insertion of target sequence (AtU6-26 promoter), Hyg resistance
Depositing lab: Qi-Jun Chen. Depositing organization: China Agricultural University. Publication: A CRISPR/Cas9 toolkit for multiplex genome editing in plants. Xing HL, Dong L, Wang ZP, Zhang HY, Han CY, Liu B, Wang XC, Chen QJ. BMC Plant Biol. 2014 Nov 29;14(1):327. 10.1186/s12870-014-0327-y PubMed 25432517.
Backbone
  Vector backbone: pGreen-like binary vector
  Backbone manufacturer: Mullineaux Lab, see http://www.pgreen.ac.uk/
  Vector type: CRISPR ; Plant expression
  Selectable markers: Hygromycin
Growth in bacteria
  Bacterial resistance: Kanamycin and Spectinomycin, 50 & 50 μg/mL
  Growth temperature: 37°C
  Growth strain: DH5alpha
  Copy number: High Copy
Gene/Insert 1
  Gene/Insert name: zCas9D10A (alt name: Cas9)
  Species: Synthetic
  Mutation: Cas9D10A nickase, was derived from the zCas9 and included in the toolkit to facilitate HR-based gene replacement or NHEJ-based insertion/deletion events (indels) through offset nicking under the precondition of the avoidance of off-target effects
  Promoter: 2×35Sp
  Tag / fusion protein: 3xFLAG (N terminal on insert); NLS (N terminal on insert)
  Cloning method: Unknown
  Sequencing primers: 5′ hSpCas9-R1, CGCTCGTGCTTCTTATCCTC
Gene/Insert 2
  Gene/Insert name: gRNA scaffold
  Species: Synthetic
  Promoter: AtU6-26p
  Cloning method: Unknown
  Sequencing primers: 5′ RB-F1, ggataaaccttttcacgccc
Terms and licenses: Academic/Nonprofit Terms; Industry Terms: Not Available to Industry
How to cite: pHSN501 was a gift from Qi-Jun Chen (Addgene plasmid # 50589 ; http://n2t.net/addgene:50589 ; RRID:Addgene_50589)
