[The description below was written by a language model from this plasmid's Addgene catalogue record and pLannotate feature annotations shown in this document.]
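Description:
pHSN501 is a pGreen-like binary vector for Agrobacterium-mediated plant transformation, built as part of a CRISPR/Cas9 toolkit for plant genome editing and gene regulation. Its backbone carries a high-copy ColE1/pUC-type origin for propagation in E. coli, the pSa origin characteristic of pGreen-type vectors (which generally depends on replication functions supplied in trans in Agrobacterium), and a kanamycin resistance gene. The catalogue lists kanamycin plus spectinomycin for bacterial selection. The spectinomycin marker corresponds to an aadA (SmR) cassette annotated just upstream of the gRNA scaffold, inside the T-DNA. Its position suggests a placeholder that is displaced when a target sequence is inserted, although the record does not state this explicitly.

Three expression units lie between the nopaline-type right and left T-DNA borders. The first is the guide RNA unit, in which the Arabidopsis U6-26 Pol III promoter (named in the catalogue but not picked up in the feature table) drives the Streptococcus pyogenes gRNA scaffold, ready for insertion of a user-chosen target sequence. The second is a doubled-enhancer CaMV 35S promoter with a TEV-type leader that expresses zCas9D10A, a synthetic Cas9 carrying N-terminal 3xFLAG and NLS tags, terminated by the NOS terminator. The D10A mutation converts Cas9 into a nickase. It was included so that paired, offset nicks could drive homologous recombination-based gene replacement or NHEJ-derived indels while limiting off-target cleavage. The third unit is a second enhanced 35S promoter that drives hygromycin phosphotransferase with a CaMV poly(A) signal, allowing selection of transformed plant tissue on hygromycin.
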