Features (pLannotate 1.2.2; 20 found; start..end, strand, type, name):
      1..25      -  misc_feature   RB T-DNA repeat: right border repeat from nopaline C58 T-DNA
    548..571     +  promoter       Pc promoter (fragment): intI1 (promoter lies within the coding sequence); class 1 integron promoter
    747..803     +  CDS            GmR (fragment): gentamycin acetyltransferase; aacC1; confers resistance to gentamycin
    814..1601    +  CDS            SmR (fragment): aminoglycoside adenylyltransferase (Murphy, 1985); aadA; confers resistance to spectinomycin and streptomycin
   1753..1828    +  misc_RNA       gRNA scaffold: guide RNA scaffold for the Streptococcus pyogenes CRISPR/Cas9 system
   2020..2040    -  misc_feature   MCS (fragment): pUC18/19 multiple cloning site
   2115..2786    +  promoter       CaMV 35S promoter (enhanced): cauliflower mosaic virus 35S promoter with a duplicated enhancer region
   2817..2853    +  ncRNA          PK1-TEV CVMV: Accession: RF01102 - 5'-leader pseudoknot of TEV/CVMV
   3011..3030    +  CDS            2xFLAG (fragment): two tandem FLAG® epitope tags
   3086..7186    +  CDS            cas9: CAS9_STRP1 - Also known as csn1 From Streptococcus pyogenes serotype M1.
   7285..7537    +  terminator     NOS terminator: nopaline synthase terminator and poly(A) signal
   7653..8330    +  promoter       CaMV 35S promoter (enhanced): cauliflower mosaic virus 35S promoter with a duplicated enhancer region
   8398..9423    +  CDS            HygR: hygromycin B phosphotransferase confers resistance to hygromycin
   9463..9637    +  polyA_signal   CaMV poly(A) signal: cauliflower mosaic virus polyadenylation signal
   9787..9811    -  misc_feature   LB T-DNA repeat: left border repeat from nopaline C58 T-DNA
  10090..10117   -  terminator     rrnB T2 terminator: transcription terminator T2 from the E. coli rrnB gene
  10249..10292   +  terminator     rrnB T1 terminator: Escherichia coli rrnB; transcription terminator T1 from the E. coli rrnB gene
  10464..10899   -  rep_origin     pSa ori: origin of replication from bacterial plasmid pSa
  11014..11602   -  rep_origin     ori: high-copy-number ColE1/pMB1/pBR322/pUC origin of replication
  11692..12501   -  CDS            KanR: aminoglycoside phosphotransferase; aph(3')-Ia; confers resistance to kanamycin in bacteria or G418 (Geneticin®) in eukaryotes
>Addgene plasmid #50589 | pHSN501 | depositor full sequence | sequence record 75662 | pHSN501 sequence 12729 bps
GTTTACCCGCCAATATATCCTGTCAAACACTGATAGTTTAAACTGAAGGCGGGAAACGACAATCTGATCC
AAGCTCAAGCTAAGCTCACGTGACGGAATTAAGCTTCGACTTGCCTTCCGCACAATACATCATTTCTTCT
TAGCTTTTTTTCTTCTTCTTCGTTCATACAGTTTTTTTTTGTTTATCAGCTTACATTTTCTTGAACCGTA
GCTTTCGTTTTCTTCTTTTTAACTTTCCATTCGGAGTTTTTGTATCTTGTTTCATAGTTTGTCCCAGGAT
TAGAATGATTAGGCATCGAACCTTCAAGAATTTGATTGAATAAAACATCTTCATTCTTAAGATATGAAGA
TAATCTTCAAAAGGCCCCTGGGAATCTGAAAGAAGAGAAGCAGGCCCATTTATATGGGAAAGAACAATAG
TATTTCTTATATAGGCCCATTTAAGTTGAAAACAATCTTCAAAAGTCCCACATCGCTTAGATAAGAAAAC
GAAGCTGAGTTTATATACAGCTAGAGTCGAAGTAGTGATTGGGAGACCAACCCAGTGGACATAAGCCTGT
TCGGTTCGTAAGCTGTAATGCAAGTAGCGTATGCGCTCACGCAACTGGTCCAGAACCTTGACCGAACGCA
GCGGTGGTAACGGCGCAGTGGCGGTTTTCATGGCTTGTTATGACTGTTTTTTTGGGGTACAGTCTATGCC
TCGGGCATCCAAGCAGCAAGCGCGTTACGCCGTGGGTCGATGTTTGATGTTATGGAGCAGCAACGATGTT
ACGCAGCAGGGCAGTCGCCCTAAAACAAAGTTAAACATCATGGGGGAAGCGGTGATCGCCGAAGTATCGA
CTCAACTATCAGAGGTAGTTGGCGTCATCGAGCGCCATCTCGAACCGACGTTGCTGGCCGTACATTTGTA
CGGCTCCGCAGTGGATGGCGGCCTGAAGCCACACAGTGATATTGATTTGCTGGTTACGGTGACCGTAAGG
CTTGATGAAACAACGCGGCGAGCTTTGATCAACGACCTTTTGGAAACTTCGGCTTCCCCTGGAGAGAGCG
AGATTCTCCGCGCTGTAGAAGTCACCATTGTTGTGCACGACGACATCATTCCGTGGCGTTATCCAGCTAA
GCGCGAACTGCAATTTGGAGAATGGCAGCGCAATGACATTCTTGCAGGTATCTTCGAGCCAGCCACGATC
GACATTGATCTGGCTATCTTGCTGACAAAAGCAAGAGAACATAGCGTTGCCTTGGTAGGTCCAGCGGCGG
AGGAACTCTTTGATCCGGTTCCTGAACAGGATCTATTTGAGGCGCTAAATGAAACCTTAACGCTATGGAA
CTCGCCGCCCGACTGGGCTGGCGATGAGCGAAATGTAGTGCTTACGTTGTCCCGCATTTGGTACAGCGCA
GTAACCGGCAAAATCGCGCCGAAGGATGTCGCTGCCGACTGGGCAATGGAGCGCCTGCCGGCCCAGTATC
AGCCCGTCATACTTGAAGCTAGACAGGCTTATCTTGGACAAGAAGAAGATCGCTTGGCCTCGCGCGCAGA
TCAGTTGGAAGAATTTGTCCACTACGTGAAAGGCGAGATCACCAAGGTAGTCGGCAAATAATGTCTAGCT
AGAAATTCGTTCAAGCCGACGCCGCTTCGCGGCGCGGCTTAACTCAAGCGTTAGATGCACTAAGCACATA
ATTGCTCACAGCCAAACTATCAGGTCAAGTCTGCTTTTATTATTTTTAAGCGTGCATAATAAGCCGGTCT
CGGTTTTAGAGCTAGAAATAGCAAGTTAAAATAAGGCTAGTCCGTTATCAACTTGAAAAAGTGGCACCGA
GTCGGTGCTTTTTTTTGCAAAATTTTCCAGATCGATTTCTTCTTCCTCTGTTCTTCGGCGTTCAATTTCT
GGGGTTTTCTCTTCGTTTTCTGTAACTGAAACCTAAAATTTGACCTAAAAAAAATCTCAAATAATATGAT
TCAGTGGTTTTGTACTTTTCAGTTAGTTGAGTTTTGCAGTTCCGATGAGATAAACCAATAAGCTTGCATG
CCTGCAGGTCAACATGGTGGAGCACGACACACTTGTCTACTCCAAAAATATCAAAGATACAGTCTCAGAA
GACCAAAGGGCAATTGAGACTTTTCAACAAAGGGTAATATCCGGAAACCTCCTCGGATTCCATTGCCCAG
CTATCTGTCACTTTATTGTGAAGATAGTGGAAAAGGAAGGTGGCTCCTACAAATGCCATCATTGCGATAA
AGGAAAGGCCATCGTTGAAGATGCCTCTGCCGACAGTGGTCCCAAAGATGGACCCCCACCCACGAGGAGC
ATCGTGGAAAAAGAAGACGTTCCAACCACGTCTTCAAAGCAAGTGGATTGATGTGATAACATGGTGGAGC
ACGACACACTTGTCTACTCCAAAAATATCAAAGATACAGTCTCAGAAGACCAAAGGGCAATTGAGACTTT
TCAACAAAGGGTAATATCCGGAAACCTCCTCGGATTCCATTGCCCAGCTATCTGTCACTTTATTGTGAAG
ATAGTGGAAAAGGAAGGTGGCTCCTACAAATGCCATCATTGCGATAAAGGAAAGGCCATCGTTGAAGATG
CCTCTGCCGACAGTGGTCCCAAAGATGGACCCCCACCCACGAGGAGCATCGTGGAAAAAGAAGACGTTCC
AACCACGTCTTCAAAGCAAGTGGATTGATGTGATATCTCCACTGACGTAAGGGATGACGCACAATCCCAC
TATCCTTCGCAAGACCCTTCCTCTATATAAGGAAGTTCATTTCATTTGGAGAGGACCTCGACCTCAACAC
AACATATACAAAACAAACGAATCTCAAGCAATCAAGCATTCTACTTCTATTGCAGCAATTTAAATCATTT
CTTTTAAAGCAAAAGCAATTTTCTGAAAATTTTCACCATTTACGAACGATACTCGAGGGGGATCCCCAAT
ACTTGTATGGCCGCGGCCGCTCTAGATGGATTACAAGGACCACGACGGGGATTACAAGGACCACGACATT
GATTACAAGGATGATGATGACAAGATGGCTCCGAAGAAGAAGAGGAAGGTTGGCATCCACGGGGTGCCAG
CTGCTGACAAGAAGTACTCGATCGGCCTCGCCATTGGGACTAACTCTGTTGGCTGGGCCGTGATCACCGA
CGAGTACAAGGTGCCCTCAAAGAAGTTCAAGGTCCTGGGCAACACCGATCGGCATTCCATCAAGAAGAAT
CTCATTGGCGCTCTCCTGTTCGACAGCGGCGAGACGGCTGAGGCTACGCGGCTCAAGCGCACCGCCCGCA
GGCGGTACACGCGCAGGAAGAATCGCATCTGCTACCTGCAGGAGATTTTCTCCAACGAGATGGCGAAGGT
TGACGATTCTTTCTTCCACAGGCTGGAGGAGTCATTCCTCGTGGAGGAGGATAAGAAGCACGAGCGGCAT
CCAATCTTCGGCAACATTGTCGACGAGGTTGCCTACCACGAGAAGTACCCTACGATCTACCATCTGCGGA
AGAAGCTCGTGGACTCCACAGATAAGGCGGACCTCCGCCTGATCTACCTCGCTCTGGCCCACATGATTAA
GTTCAGGGGCCATTTCCTGATCGAGGGGGATCTCAACCCGGACAATAGCGATGTTGACAAGCTGTTCATC
CAGCTCGTGCAGACGTACAACCAGCTCTTCGAGGAGAACCCCATTAATGCGTCAGGCGTCGACGCGAAGG
CTATCCTGTCCGCTAGGCTCTCGAAGTCTCGGCGCCTCGAGAACCTGATCGCCCAGCTGCCGGGCGAGAA
GAAGAACGGCCTGTTCGGGAATCTCATTGCGCTCAGCCTGGGGCTCACGCCCAACTTCAAGTCGAATTTC
GATCTCGCTGAGGACGCCAAGCTGCAGCTCTCCAAGGACACATACGACGATGACCTGGATAACCTCCTGG
CCCAGATCGGCGATCAGTACGCGGACCTGTTCCTCGCTGCCAAGAATCTGTCGGACGCCATCCTCCTGTC
TGATATTCTCAGGGTGAACACCGAGATTACGAAGGCTCCGCTCTCAGCCTCCATGATCAAGCGCTACGAC
GAGCACCATCAGGATCTGACCCTCCTGAAGGCGCTGGTCAGGCAGCAGCTCCCCGAGAAGTACAAGGAGA
TCTTCTTCGATCAGTCGAAGAACGGCTACGCTGGGTACATTGACGGCGGGGCCTCTCAGGAGGAGTTCTA
CAAGTTCATCAAGCCGATTCTGGAGAAGATGGACGGCACGGAGGAGCTGCTGGTGAAGCTCAATCGCGAG
GACCTCCTGAGGAAGCAGCGGACATTCGATAACGGCAGCATCCCACACCAGATTCATCTCGGGGAGCTGC
ACGCTATCCTGAGGAGGCAGGAGGACTTCTACCCTTTCCTCAAGGATAACCGCGAGAAGATCGAGAAGAT
TCTGACTTTCAGGATCCCGTACTACGTCGGCCCACTCGCTAGGGGCAACTCCCGCTTCGCTTGGATGACC
CGCAAGTCAGAGGAGACGATCACGCCGTGGAACTTCGAGGAGGTGGTCGACAAGGGCGCTAGCGCTCAGT
CGTTCATCGAGAGGATGACGAATTTCGACAAGAACCTGCCAAATGAGAAGGTGCTCCCTAAGCACTCGCT
CCTGTACGAGTACTTCACAGTCTACAACGAGCTGACTAAGGTGAAGTATGTGACCGAGGGCATGAGGAAG
CCGGCTTTCCTGTCTGGGGAGCAGAAGAAGGCCATCGTGGACCTCCTGTTCAAGACCAACCGGAAGGTCA
CGGTTAAGCAGCTCAAGGAGGACTACTTCAAGAAGATTGAGTGCTTCGATTCGGTCGAGATCTCTGGCGT
TGAGGACCGCTTCAACGCCTCCCTGGGGACCTACCACGATCTCCTGAAGATCATTAAGGATAAGGACTTC
CTGGACAACGAGGAGAATGAGGATATCCTCGAGGACATTGTGCTGACACTCACTCTGTTCGAGGACCGGG
AGATGATCGAGGAGCGCCTGAAGACTTACGCCCATCTCTTCGATGACAAGGTCATGAAGCAGCTCAAGAG
GAGGAGGTACACCGGCTGGGGGAGGCTGAGCAGGAAGCTCATCAACGGCATTCGGGACAAGCAGTCCGGG
AAGACGATCCTCGACTTCCTGAAGAGCGATGGCTTCGCGAACCGCAATTTCATGCAGCTGATTCACGATG
ACAGCCTCACATTCAAGGAGGATATCCAGAAGGCTCAGGTGAGCGGCCAGGGGGACTCGCTGCACGAGCA
TATCGCGAACCTCGCTGGCTCGCCAGCTATCAAGAAGGGGATTCTGCAGACCGTGAAGGTTGTGGACGAG
CTGGTGAAGGTCATGGGCAGGCACAAGCCTGAGAACATCGTCATTGAGATGGCCCGGGAGAATCAGACCA
CGCAGAAGGGCCAGAAGAACTCACGCGAGAGGATGAAGAGGATCGAGGAGGGCATTAAGGAGCTGGGGTC
CCAGATCCTCAAGGAGCACCCGGTGGAGAACACGCAGCTGCAGAATGAGAAGCTCTACCTGTACTACCTC
CAGAATGGCCGCGATATGTATGTGGACCAGGAGCTGGATATTAACAGGCTCAGCGATTACGACGTCGATC
ATATCGTTCCACAGTCATTCCTGAAGGATGACTCCATTGACAACAAGGTCCTCACCAGGTCGGACAAGAA
CCGGGGCAAGTCTGATAATGTTCCTTCAGAGGAGGTCGTTAAGAAGATGAAGAACTACTGGCGCCAGCTC
CTGAATGCCAAGCTGATCACGCAGCGGAAGTTCGATAACCTCACAAAGGCTGAGAGGGGCGGGCTCTCTG
AGCTGGACAAGGCGGGCTTCATCAAGAGGCAGCTGGTCGAGACACGGCAGATCACTAAGCACGTTGCGCA
GATTCTCGACTCACGGATGAACACTAAGTACGATGAGAATGACAAGCTGATCCGCGAGGTGAAGGTCATC
ACCCTGAAGTCAAAGCTCGTCTCCGACTTCAGGAAGGATTTCCAGTTCTACAAGGTTCGGGAGATCAACA
ATTACCACCATGCCCATGACGCGTACCTGAACGCGGTGGTCGGCACAGCTCTGATCAAGAAGTACCCAAA
GCTCGAGAGCGAGTTCGTGTACGGGGACTACAAGGTTTACGATGTGAGGAAGATGATCGCCAAGTCGGAG
CAGGAGATTGGCAAGGCTACCGCCAAGTACTTCTTCTACTCTAACATTATGAATTTCTTCAAGACAGAGA
TCACTCTGGCCAATGGCGAGATCCGGAAGCGCCCCCTCATCGAGACGAACGGCGAGACGGGGGAGATCGT
GTGGGACAAGGGCAGGGATTTCGCGACCGTCAGGAAGGTTCTCTCCATGCCACAAGTGAATATCGTCAAG
AAGACAGAGGTCCAGACTGGCGGGTTCTCTAAGGAGTCAATTCTGCCTAAGCGGAACAGCGACAAGCTCA
TCGCCCGCAAGAAGGACTGGGATCCGAAGAAGTACGGCGGGTTCGACAGCCCCACTGTGGCCTACTCGGT
CCTGGTTGTGGCGAAGGTTGAGAAGGGCAAGTCCAAGAAGCTCAAGAGCGTGAAGGAGCTGCTGGGGATC
ACGATTATGGAGCGCTCCAGCTTCGAGAAGAACCCGATCGATTTCCTGGAGGCGAAGGGCTACAAGGAGG
TGAAGAAGGACCTGATCATTAAGCTCCCCAAGTACTCACTCTTCGAGCTGGAGAACGGCAGGAAGCGGAT
GCTGGCTTCCGCTGGCGAGCTGCAGAAGGGGAACGAGCTGGCTCTGCCGTCCAAGTATGTGAACTTCCTC
TACCTGGCCTCCCACTACGAGAAGCTCAAGGGCAGCCCCGAGGACAACGAGCAGAAGCAGCTGTTCGTCG
AGCAGCACAAGCATTACCTCGACGAGATCATTGAGCAGATTTCCGAGTTCTCCAAGCGCGTGATCCTGGC
CGACGCGAATCTGGATAAGGTCCTCTCCGCGTACAACAAGCACCGCGACAAGCCAATCAGGGAGCAGGCT
GAGAATATCATTCATCTCTTCACCCTGACGAACCTCGGCGCCCCTGCTGCTTTCAAGTACTTCGACACAA
CTATCGATCGCAAGAGGTACACAAGCACTAAGGAGGTCCTGGACGCGACCCTCATCCACCAGTCGATTAC
CGGCCTCTACGAGACGCGCATCGACCTGTCTCAGCTCGGGGGCGACAAGCGGCCAGCGGCGACGAAGAAG
GCGGGGCAGGCGAAGAAGAAGAAGTGAGCTCAGGCCTCCATACAAGTATTGGGGATCCACTAGCGAATTT
CCCCGATCGTTCAAACATTTGGCAATAAAGTTTCTTAAGATTGAATCCTGTTGCCGGTCTTGCGATGATT
ATCATATAATTTCTGTTGAATTACGTTAAGCATGTAATAATTAACATGTAATGCATGACGTTATTTATGA
GATGGGTTTTTATGATTAGAGTCCCGCAATTATACATTTAATACGCGATAGAAAACAAAATATAGCGCGC
AAACTAGGATAAATTATCGCGCGCGGTGTCATCTATGTTACTAGATCGGAATTCGAGGCGGTTTGCGTAT
TGGCTAGAGCAGCTTGCCAACATGGTGGAGCACGACACTCTCGTCTACTCCAAGAATATCAAAGATACAG
TCTCAGAAGACCAAAGGGCTATTGAGACTTTTCAACAAAGGGTAATATCGGGAAACCTCCTCGGATTCCA
TTGCCCAGCTATCTGTCACTTCATCAAAAGGACAGTAGAAAAGGAAGGTGGCACCTACAAATGCCATCAT
TGCGATAAAGGAAAGGCTATCGTTCAAGATGCCTCTGCCGACAGTGGTCCCAAAGATGGACCCCCACCCA
CGAGGAGCATCGTGGAAAAAGAAGACGTTCCAACCACGTCTTCAAAGCAAGTGGATTGATGTGATAACAT
GGTGGAGCACGACACTCTCGTCTACTCCAAGAATATCAAAGATACAGTCTCAGAAGACCAAAGGGCTATT
GAGACTTTTCAACAAAGGGTAATATCGGGAAACCTCCTCGGATTCCATTGCCCAGCTATCTGTCACTTCA
TCAAAAGGACAGTAGAAAAGGAAGGTGGCACCTACAAATGCCATCATTGCGATAAAGGAAAGGCTATCGT
TCAAGATGCCTCTGCCGACAGTGGTCCCAAAGATGGACCCCCACCCACGAGGAGCATCGTGGAAAAAGAA
GACGTTCCAACCACGTCTTCAAAGCAAGTGGATTGATGTGATATCTCCACTGACGTAAGGGATGACGCAC
AATCCCACTATCCTTCGCAAGACCTTCCTCTATATAAGGAAGTTCATTTCATTTGGAGAGGACACGCTGA
AATCACCAGTCTCTCTCTACAAATCTATCTCTCTCGAGCTTTCGCAGATCCCGGGGGGCAATGAGATATG
AAAAAGCCTGAACTCACCGCGACGTCTGTCGAGAAGTTTCTGATCGAAAAGTTCGACAGCGTCTCCGACC
TGATGCAGCTCTCGGAGGGCGAAGAATCTCGTGCTTTCAGCTTCGATGTAGGAGGGCGTGGATATGTCCT
GCGGGTAAATAGCTGCGCCGATGGTTTCTACAAAGATCGTTATGTTTATCGGCACTTTGCATCGGCCGCG
CTCCCGATTCCGGAAGTGCTTGACATTGGGGAGTTTAGCGAGAGCCTGACCTATTGCATCTCCCGCCGTG
CACAGGGTGTCACGTTGCAAGACCTGCCTGAAACCGAACTGCCCGCTGTTCTACAACCGGTCGCGGAGGC
TATGGATGCGATCGCTGCGGCCGATCTTAGCCAGACGAGCGGGTTCGGCCCATTCGGACCGCAAGGAATC
GGTCAATACACTACATGGCGTGATTTCATATGCGCGATTGCTGATCCCCATGTGTATCACTGGCAAACTG
TGATGGACGACACCGTCAGTGCGTCCGTCGCGCAGGCTCTCGATGAGCTGATGCTTTGGGCCGAGGACTG
CCCCGAAGTCCGGCACCTCGTGCACGCGGATTTCGGCTCCAACAATGTCCTGACGGACAATGGCCGCATA
ACAGCGGTCATTGACTGGAGCGAGGCGATGTTCGGGGATTCCCAATACGAGGTCGCCAACATCTTCTTCT
GGAGGCCGTGGTTGGCTTGTATGGAGCAGCAGACGCGCTACTTCGAGCGGAGGCATCCGGAGCTTGCAGG
ATCGCCACGACTCCGGGCGTATATGCTCCGCATTGGTCTTGACCAACTCTATCAGAGCTTGGTTGACGGC
AATTTCGATGATGCAGCTTGGGCGCAGGGTCGATGCGACGCAATCGTCCGATCCGGAGCCGGGACTGTCG
GGCGTACACAAATCGCCCGCAGAAGCGCGGCCGTCTGGACCGATGGCTGTGTAGAAGTACTCGCCGATAG
TGGAAACCGACGCCCCAGCACTCGTCCGAGGGCAAAGAAATAGAGTAGATGCCGACCGGATCTGTCGATC
GACAAGCTCGAGTTTCTCCATAATAATGTGTGAGTAGTTCCCAGATAAGGGAATTAGGGTTCCTATAGGG
TTTCGCTCATGTGTTGAGCATATAAGAAACCCTTAGTATGTATTTGTATTTGTAAAATACTTCTATCAAT
AAAATTTCTAATTCCTAAAACCAAAATCCAGTACTAAAATCCAGATCCCCCGAATTAATTCGGCGTTAAT
TCAGTACATTAAAAACGTCCGCAATGTGTTATTAAGTTGTCACTAGTCAGGTTAACTCAATTCGGCGTTA
ATTCAGTACATTAAAAACGTCCGCAATGTGTTATTAAGTTGTCTAAGCGTCAATTTGTTTACACCACAAT
ATATCCTGCCACCAGCCAGCCAACAGCTCCCCGACCGGCAGCTCGGCACAAAATCACCACTCGATACAGG
CAGCCCATCAGTCCGGGACGGCGTCAGCGGGAGAGCCGTTGTAAGGCGGCAGACTTTGCTCATGTTACCG
ATGCTATTCGGAAGAACGGCAACTAAGCTGCCGGGTTTGAAACACGGATGATCTCGCGGAGGGTAGCATG
TTGATTGTAACGATGACAGAGCGTTGCTGCCTGTGATCACTTAAGTAACTAACTAACAGGAAGAGTTTGT
AGAAACGCAAAAAGGCCATCCGTCAGGATGGCCTTCTGCTTAGTTTGATGCCTGGCAGTTTATGGCGGGC
GTCCTGCCCGCCACCCTCCGGGCCGTTGCTTCACAACGTTCAAATCCGCTCCCGGCGGATTTGTCCTACT
CAGGAGAGCGTTCACCGACAAACAACAGATAAAACGAAAGGCCCAGTCTTCCGACTGAGCCTTTCGTTTT
ATTTGATGCCTGGCAGTTCCCTACTCTCGCTTAGTAGTTAGACGTCCCCGAGATCCATGCTAGACCATGA
ATCCAGAAGCCCGAGAGGTTGCCGCCTTTCGGGCTTTTTCTTTTTCAAAAAAAAAAATTTATAAAACGAT
CTGTTGCGGCCGGCCGCCGGGTTGTGGGCAAAGGCGCTCGACGGTGGGCAACCGCTTGCGGTTGTCCACG
GGCGGAGCCGGTGCGCGTAGCGCATTGTCCACAAGCCAAGGGCGACCAATAATTGATATATATATTCATA
ATTGAAAAGCTAATTGAACATACTACTTGCTGTAACTACTTGCCGGAGCGAGGGGTGTTTGCAAGCTGTT
GATCTGAAAGGGCTATTAGCGTTCTCACGTGCCTTTTTGATTAGCGATTTCACGTGACCTTATTAGCGAT
TTCACGTACTCCGATTAGCGATTTCACGTACCCTGATTAGCGATTTCACGTGGATAGTTTTTGGAGCGGG
CCGGAAAGCCCCGTGAATCAAGGCTTTGCGGGGCATTAGCGGTTTCACGTGGATAACTACCCTCTATCCA
CAGGCTTCCGGGGATAAAAAAGCCCGCTCGACGGCGGGCTGTTGGATGGGGATCTAGCGGTAATACGGTT
ATCCACAGAATCAGGGGATAACGCAGGAAAGAACATGTGAGCAAAAGGCCAGCAAAAGGCCAGGAACCGT
AAAAAGGCCGCGTTGCTGGCGTTTTTCCATAGGCTCCGCCCCCCTGACGAGCATCACAAAAATCGACGCT
CAAGTCAGAGGTGGCGAAACCCGACAGGACTATAAAGATACCAGGCGTTTCCCCCTGGAAGCTCCCTCGT
GCGCTCTCCTGTTCCGACCCTGCCGCTTACCGGATACCTGTCCGCCTTTCTCCCTTCGGGAAGCGTGGCG
CTTTCTCATAGCTCACGCTGTAGGTATCTCAGTTCGGTGTAGGTCGTTCGCTCCAAGCTGGGCTGTGTGC
ACGAACCCCCCGTTCAGCCCGACCGCTGCGCCTTATCCGGTAACTATCGTCTTGAGTCCAACCCGGTAAG
ACACGACTTATCGCCACTGGCAGCAGCCACTGGTAACAGGATTAGCAGAGCGAGGTATGTAGGCGGTGCT
ACAGAGTTCTTGAAGTGGTGGCCTAACTACGGCTACACTAGAAGAACAGTATTTGGTATCTGCGCTCTGC
TGAAGCCAGTTACCTTCGGAAAAAGAGTTGGTAGCTCTTGATCCGGCAAACAAACCACCGCTGGTAGCGG
TGGTTTTTTTGTTTGCAAGCAGCAGATTACGCGCAGAAAAAAAGGATCTCAAGAAGATCCTTTGATCTTT
TCTACCGGGTCTGACGCTCAGTGGAACGGGGCCCAATCTGAATAATGTTACAACCAATTAACCAATTCTG
ATTAGAAAAACTCATCGAGCATCAAATGAAACTGCAATTTATTCATATCAGGATTATCAATACCATATTT
TTGAAAAAGCCGTTTCTGTAATGAAGGAGAAAACTCACCGAGGCAGTTCCATAGGATGGCAAGATCCTGG
TATCGGTCTGCGATTCCGACTCGTCCAACATCAATACAACCTATTAATTTCCCCTCGTCAAAAATAAGGT
TATCAAGTGAGAAATCACCATGAGTGACGACTGAATCCGGTGAGAATGGCAAAAGTTTATGCATTTCTTT
CCAGACTTGTTCAACAGGCCAGCCATTACGCTCGTCATCAAAATCACTCGCATCAACCAAACCGTTATTC
ATTCGTGATTGCGCCTGAGCGAGACGAAATACGCGATCGCTGTTAAAAGGACAATTACAAACAGGAATCG
AATGCAACCGGCGCAGGGACACTGCCAGCGCATCAACAATATTTTCACCTGAATCAGGATATTCTTCTAA
TACCTGGAATGCTGTTTTTCCGGGGATCGCAGTGGTGAGTAACCATGCATCATCAGGAGTACGGATAAAA
TGCTTGATGGTCGGAAGAGGCATAAATTCCGTCAGCCAGTTTAGTCTGACCATCTCATCTGTAACATCAT
TGGCAACGCTACCTTTGCCATGTTTCAGAAACAACTCTGGCGCATCGGGCTTCCCATACAAGCGATAGAT
TGTCGCACCTGATTGCCCGACATTATCGCGAGCCCATTTATACCCATATAAATCAGCATCCATGTTGGAA
TTTAATCGCGGCCTCGACGTTTCCCGTTGAATATGGCTCATAACACCCCTTGTATTACTGTTTATGTAAG
CAGACAGTTTTATTGTTCATGATGATATATTTTTATCTTGTGCAATGTAACATCAGAGATTTTGAGACAC
GGGCCAGAGCTGCAGTTTGATCCCGAGGGGAACCCTGTGGTTGACATGCACATACAAATGGACGAACGGA
TAAACCTTTTCACGCCCTTTTAAATATCCGTTATTCTAATAAACGCTCTTTTCTCTTAG
