>Addgene plasmid #50589 | pHSN501 | addgene partial sequence | sequence record 76791 | hSpCas9-R1 5'-CGCTCGTGCTTCTTATCCTC-3'
CCTGTGGAAGAAAGAATCGTCAACCTTCGCCATCTCGTTGGAGAAAATCTCCTGCAGGTAGCAGATGCGA
TTCTTCCTGCGCGTGTACCGCCTGCGGGCGGTGCGCTTGAGCCGCGTAGCCTCAGCCGTCTCGCCGCTGT
CGAACAGGAGAGCGCCAATGAGATTCTTCTTGATGGAATGCCGATCGGTGTTGCCCAGGACCTTGAACTT
CTTTGAGGGCACCTTGTACTCGTCGGTGATCACGGCCCAGCCAACAGAGTTAGTCCCAATGGCGAGGCCG
ATCGAGTACTTCTTGTCAGCAGCTGGCACCCCGTGGATGCCAACCTTCCTCTTCTTCTTCGGAGCCATCT
TGTCATCATCATCCTTGTAATCAATGTCGTGGTCCTTGTAATCCCCGTCGTGGTCCTTGTAATCCATCTA
GAGCGGCCGCGGCCATACAAGTATTGGGGATCCCCCTCGAGTATCGTTCGTAAATGGTGAAAATTTTCAG
AAAATTGCTTTTGCTTTAAAAGAAATGATTTAAATTGCTGCAATAGAAGTAGAATGCTTGATTGCTTGAG
ATTCGTTTGTTTTGTATATGTTGTGTTGAGGTCGAGGTCCTCTCCAAATGAAATGAACTTCCTTATATAG
AGGAAGGGTCTTGCGAAGGATAGTGGGATTGTGCGTCATCCCTTACGTCAGTGGAGATATCACATCAATC
CACTTGCTTTGAAGACGTGGTTGGAACGTCTTCTTTTTCCACGATGCTCCTCGTGGGTGGGGGTCCATCT
TTGGGACCACTGTCGGCAGAGGCATCTTCAACGATGGCCTTTCCTTTATCGCAATGATGGCATTTGTAGG
AGCCACCTTCCTTTTCCACTATCTTCACAATAAAGTGACAGATAGCTGGGCAATGGAATCCGAGGAGGTT
TCCGGATATTACCCTTTGTTGAAAAGTCTCAATTGCCCTTTGGTCTTCTGAGACTGTATCTTTGATATTT
TT
